>Addgene plasmid #220628 | pMS2-2 | depositor full sequence | sequence record 431994 | pMS2-2 sequence 4545 bps
CTAAATTGTAAGCGTTAATATTTTGTTAAAATTCGCGTTAAATTTTTGTTAAATCAGCTCATTTTTTAAC
CAATAGGCCGAAATCGGCAAAATCCCTTATAAATCAAAAGAATAGACCGAGATAGGGT
[37 nt withheld, positions 129-165]
AAAGAACGTGGACTCCAACGTCAAAGG
[49 nt withheld, positions 193-241]
T
[91 nt withheld, positions 243-333]
G
[124 nt withheld, positions 335-458]
CCCATTCGCCATTCAGGCTGCGCAACTGTTGGGAAGGGCGATCGGTGCGGGCCTCTTCGCTATTACGCCA
GCTGGCGAAAGGGGGATGTGCTGCAAGGCGATTAAGTTGGGTAACGCCAGGGTTTTCCCAGTCACGACGT
TGTAAAACGACGGCCAGTGAGCGCGCGTAATACGACTCACTATAGGGCGAATTGGAGCTCCACCGCGGTG
GCGGCCGCTCTAGCCGGAATTCCGGCTAGAACTAGTGGATCCCCCGGGCAGCTTGCATGCCTGCAGGTCG
ACTCTAGAAAACATGAGGATCACCCATGTCTGCAGGTCGACTCTAGAAAACATGAGGATCACCCATGTCT
GCAGGTCGACTCTAGAGGATCGGAATTCGATATCAAGCTTATCGATACCGTCGACCTCGAGGGGGGGCCC
GGTACCCAGCTTTTGTTCCCTTTAGTGAGGGTTAATTGCGCGCTTGGCGTAATCATGGTCATAGCTGTTT
CCTGTGTGAAATTGTTATCCGCTCACAATTCCACACAACATACGAGCCGGAAGCATAAAGTGTAAAGCCT
GGGGTGCCTAATGAGTGAGCTAACTCACATTAATTGCGTTGCGCTCACTGCCCGCTTTCCAGTCGGGAAA
CCTGTCGTGCCAGCTGCATTAATGAATCGGCCAACGCGCGGGGAGAGGCGGTTTGCGTATTGGGCGCTCT
TCCGCTTCCTCGCTCACTGACTCGCTGCGCTCGGTCGTTCGGCTGCGGCGAGCGGTATCAGCTCACTCAA
AGGCGGTAATACGGTTATCCACAGAATCAGGGGATAACGCAGGAAAGAACATGTATGCGTATATATACCA
ATCTAAGTCTGTGCTCCTTCCTTCGTTCTTCCTTCTGTTCGGAGATTACCGAATCAAAAAAATTTCAAAG
AAACCGAAATCAAAAAAAAGAATAAAAAAAAAATGATGAATTGAATTGAAAGGGGGGGGGGGATGCGCCG
CGTGCGGCTGCTGGAGATGGCGGACGCGATGGATATGTTCTGCCAAGGGTTGGTTTGCGCATTCACAGTT
CTCCGCAAGAATTGATTGGCTCCAATTCTTGGAGTGGTGAATCCGTTAGCGAGGTGCCGCCGGCTTCCAT
TCAGGTCGAGGTGGCCCGGCTCCATGCACCGCGACGCAACGCGGGGAGGCAGACAAGGTATAGGGCGGCG
CCTACAATCCATGCCAACCCGTTCCATGTGCTCGCCGAGGCGGCATAAATCGCCGTGACGATCAGCGGTC
CAGTGATCGAAGTTAGGCTGGTAAGAGCCGCGAGCGATCCTTGAAGCTGTCCCTGATGGTCGTCATCTAC
CTGCCTGGACAGCATGGCCTGCAACGCGGGCATCCCGATGCCGCCGGAAGCGAGAAGAATCATAATGGGG
AAGGCCATCCAGCCTCGCGTCGCGAACGCCAGCAAGACGTAGCCCAGCGCGTCGGCCGCCATGCCGGCGA
TAATGGCCTGCTTCTCGCCGAAACGTTTGGTGGCGGGACCAGTGACGAAGGCTTGAGCGAGGGCGTGCAA
GATTCCGAATACCGCAAGCGACAGGCCGATCATCGTCGCGCTCCAGCGAAAGCGGTCCTCGCCGAAAATG
ACCCAGAGCGCTGCCGGCACCTGTCCTACGAGTTGCATGATAAAGAAGACAGTCATAAGTGCGGCGACGA
TAGTCATGCCCCGCGCCCACCGGAAGGAGCTGACTGGGTTGAAGGCTCTCAAGGGCATCGGTCGACGCTC
TCCCTTATGCGACTCCTGCATTAGGAAGCAGCCCAGTAGTAGGTTGAGGCCGTTGAGCACCGCCGCCGCA
AGGAATGGTGCATGCAAGGAGATGGCGCCCAACAGTCCCCCGGCCACGGGGCCTGCCACCATACCCACGC
CGAAACAAGCGCTCATGAGCCCGAAGTGGCGAGCCCGATCTTCCCCATCGGTGATGTCGGCGATATAGGC
GCCAGCAACCGCACCTGTGGCGCCGGTGATGCCGGCCACGATGCGTCCGGCGTAGAGGATCCACAGGACG
GGTGTGGTCGCCATGATCGCGTAGTCGATAGTGGCTCCAAGTAGCGAAGCGAGCAGGACTGGGCGGCGGC
CAAAGCGGTCGGACAGTGCTCCGAGAACGGGTGCGCATAGAAATTGCATCAACGCATATAGCGCTAGCAG
CACGCCATAGTGACTGGCGATGCTGTCGGAATGGACGATATCCCGCAAGAGGCCCGGCAGTACCGGCATA
ACCAAGCCTATGCCTACAGCATCCAGGGTGACGGTGCCGAGGATGACGATGAGCGCATTGTTAGATTTCA
TACACGGTGCCTGACTGCGTTAGCAATTTAACTGTGATAAACTACCGCATTAAAGCTTATCGATGATAAG
CTGTCAAACATGAGAATTCATGTGAGCAAAAGGCCAGCAAAAGGCCAGGAACCGTAAAAAGGCCGCGTTG
CTGGCGTTTTTCCATAGGCTCCGCCCCCCTGACGAGCATCACAAAAATCGACGCTCAAGTCAGAGGTGGC
GAAACCCGACAGGACTATAAAGATACCAGGCGTTTCCCCCTGGAAGCTCCCTCGTGCGCTCTCCTGTTCC
GACCCTGCCGCTTACCGGATACCTGTCCGCCTTTCTCCCTTCGGGAAGCGTGGCGCTTTCTCATAGCTCA
CGCTGTAGGTATCTCAGTTCGGTGTAGGTCGTTCGCTCCAAGCTGGGCTGTGTGCACGAACCCCCCGTTC
AGCCCGACCGCTGCGCCTTATCCGGTAACTATCGTCTTGAGTCCAACCCGGTAAGACACGACTTATCGCC
ACTGGCAGCAGCCACTGGTAACAGGATTAGCAGAGCGAGGTATGTAGGCGGTGCTACAGAGTTCTTGAAG
TGGTGGCCTAACTACGGCTACACTAGAAGGACAGTATTTGGTATCTGCGCTCTGCTGAAGCCAGTTACCT
TCGGAAAAAGAGTTGGTAGCTCTTGATCCGGCAAACAAACCACCGCTGGTAGCGGTGGTTTTTTTGTTTG
CAAGCAGCAGATTACGCGCAGAAAAAAAGGATCTCAAGAAGATCCTTTGATCTTTTCTACGGGGTCTGAC
GCTCAGTGGAACGAAAACTCACGTTAAGGGATTTTGGTCATGAGATTATCAAAAAGGATCTTCACCTAGA
TCCTTTTAAATTAAAAATGAAGTTTTAAATCAATCTAAAGTATATATGAGTAAACTTGGTCTGACAGTTA
CCAATGCTTAATCAGTGAGGCACCTATCTCAGCGATCTGTCTATTTCGTTCATCCATAGTTGCCTGACTC
CCCGTCGTGTAGATAACTACGATACGGGAGGGCTTACCATCTGGCCCCAGTGCTGCAATGATACCGCGAG
ACCCACGCTCACCGGCTCCAGATTTATCAGCAATAAACCAGCCAGCCGGAAGGGCCGAGCGCAGAAGTGG
TCCTGCAACTTTATCCGCCTCCATCCAGTCTATTAATTGTTGCCGGGAAGCTAGAGTAAGTAGTTCGCCA
GTTAATAGTTTGCGCAACGTTGTTGCCATTGCTACAGGCATCGTGGTGTCACGCTCGTCGTTTGGTATGG
CTTCATTCAGCTCCGGTTCCCAACGATCAAGGCGAGTTACATGATCCCCCATGTTGTGCAAAAAAGCGGT
TAGCTCCTTCGGTCCTCCGATCGTTGTCAGAAGTAAGTTGGCCGCAGTGTTATCACTCATGGTTATGGCA
GCACTGCATAATTCTCTTACTGTCATGCCATCCGTAAGATGCTTTTCTGTGACTGGTGAGTCGTTCTTCG
GGGCGAAAACTCTCAAGGATCTTACCGCTGTTGAGATCCAGTTCGATGTAACCCACTCGTGCACCCAACT
GATCTTCAGCATCTTTTACTTTCACCAGCGTTTCTGGGTGAGCAAAAACAGGAAGGCAAAATGCCGCAAA
AAAGGGAATAAGGGCGACACGGAAATGTTGAATACTCATACTCTTCCTTTTTCAATATTATTGAAGCATT
TATCAGGGTTATTGTCTCATGAGCGGATACATATTTGAATGTATTTAGAAAAATAAACAAATAGGGGTTC
CGCGCACATTTCCCCGAAAAGTGCCAC
Features (pLannotate 1.2.2; 22 found; start..end, strand, type, name):
     30..458     -  rep_origin     f1 ori (sequence partly withheld): f1 bacteriophage origin of replication; arrow indicates direction of (+) strand synthesis
    463..618     -  CDS            lacZα (fragment): LacZα fragment of β-galactosidase; lacZ fragment
    626..644     +  promoter       T7 promoter: promoter for bacteriophage T7 RNA polymerase
    653..681     +  misc_feature   MCS (fragment): pBluescript multiple cloning site
    694..717     +  misc_feature   MCS (fragment): pBluescript multiple cloning site
    718..746     -  misc_feature   MCS (fragment): pUC18/19 multiple cloning site
    749..767     +  misc_RNA       MS2 stem loop: stem loop that binds the bacteriophage MS2 coat protein
    788..806     +  misc_RNA       MS2 stem loop: stem loop that binds the bacteriophage MS2 coat protein
    830..884     +  misc_feature   MCS (fragment): pBluescript multiple cloning site
    897..915     -  promoter       T3 promoter: promoter for bacteriophage T3 RNA polymerase
    960..976     -  protein_bind   lac operator: The lac repressor binds to the lac operator to inhibit transcription in E. coli. This inhibition can be relieved by adding lactose or isopropyl-β-D-thiogalactopyranoside (IPTG). lac repressor encoded by lacI
    984..1014    -  promoter       lac promoter: promoter for the E. coli lac operon
   1029..1050    -  protein_bind   CAP binding site: CAP binding activates transcription in the presence of cAMP. E. coli catabolite activator protein
   1063..1155    -  CDS            lacI (fragment): lac repressor; lacI; The lac repressor binds to the lac operator to inhibit transcription in E. coli. This inhibition can be relieved by adding lactose or isopropyl-β-D-thiogalactopyranoside (IPTG).
   1157..1282    -  rep_origin     RSF ori (fragment): Plasmids containing the RSF 1030 origin of replication can be propagated in E. coli cells that contain additional plasmids with compatible origins.
   1282..1418    -  promoter       URA3 promoter (fragment): S. cerevisiae URA3
   1582..2769    -  CDS            tetA: TCR3_ECOLX - Experimental evidence at protein level: Swiss-Prot protein existence level 1. Resistance to tetracycline by an active tetracycline efflux. This is an energy-dependent process that decreases the accumulation of the antibiotic in whole cells. This protein functions as a metal- tetracycline/H(+) antiporter. From Escherichia coli. This protein is used as a marker in many commonly used cloning vectors, such as pBR322 and pACYC184.
   2817..2845    -  promoter       tet promoter: E. coli promoter for tetracycline efflux protein gene
   2917..3505    -  rep_origin     ori: high-copy-number ColE1/pMB1/pBR322/pUC origin of replication
   3677..4229    -  CDS            bla(M) (fragment): β-lactamase lacking the signal sequence; bla(M); allows cytosolic expression of β-lactamase
   4230..4417    -  CDS            AmpR (fragment): β-lactamase; bla; confers resistance to ampicillin, carbenicillin, and related antibiotics
   4418..4522    -  promoter       AmpR promoter: bla
