[The description below was written by a language model from this plasmid's Addgene catalogue record and pLannotate feature annotations shown in this document.]
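Description:
pMS2-2 is a 4,545 bp empty cloning backbone derived from Bluescript II KS+, built so that an RNA sequence of interest can be placed next to two recognition sites for the bacteriophage MS2 coat protein. It comes from work on the yeast three-hybrid system for analysing RNA–protein interactions, in which a hybrid RNA carrying MS2 stem loops is tethered through an MS2 coat protein fusion so that a second protein binding the attached test RNA can be detected. The plasmid replicates in E. coli at high copy from a ColE1/pUC-type origin and also carries an f1 origin for single-stranded DNA production. The recorded selection is tetracycline, consistent with an annotated tetA efflux gene and its tet promoter. β-lactamase sequences and the AmpR promoter are also present, but they are annotated only as two adjoining fragments, so the record does not establish whether ampicillin resistance is functional.

The functional core lies within the lacZα region of the Bluescript polylinker. Two tandem MS2 stem loops sit between fragments of pBluescript and pUC18/19 multiple cloning sites, and these provide the restriction sites for inserting a test sequence beside the loops. This region is flanked by opposing T7 and T3 promoters, which could allow in vitro transcription of the hybrid RNA from either strand, and the lac promoter, operator and CAP site lie nearby.

Although the catalogue lists the vector type as yeast expression, the feature table shows no yeast origin, no complete yeast marker and no yeast promoter driving the RNA. Only a short URA3 promoter fragment is detected. The plasmid therefore looks more like an intermediate for assembling MS2-tagged RNA cassettes than a yeast expression vector in its own right, though the record does not state this.
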