Addgene plasmid #220628: pMS2-2
Purpose: (Empty Backbone) Plasmid allows you to place the RNA sequence of interest next to two MS2 coat protein recognition sites.
Depositing lab: Marvin Wickens. Depositing organization: University of Wisconsin, Madison. Publication: Analyzing mRNA-protein complexes using a yeast three-hybrid system. Bernstein DS, Buter N, Stumpf C, Wickens M. Methods. 2002 Feb;26(2):123-41. doi: 10.1016/S1046-2023(02)00015-4. PubMed 12054889.
Backbone
  Vector backbone: BluescriptII KS+
  Backbone size (bp): 4545
  Vector type: Yeast Expression
Growth in bacteria
  Bacterial resistance: Tetracycline, 10 μg/mL
  Growth temperature: 37°C
  Growth strain: DH5alpha
  Copy number: High Copy
Gene/Insert
  Cloning method: Restriction Enzyme
Terms and licenses: Academic/Nonprofit Terms; Industry Terms: Not Available to Industry
How to cite: pMS2-2 was a gift from Marvin Wickens (Addgene plasmid # 220628 ; http://n2t.net/addgene:220628 ; RRID:Addgene_220628)
